Addgene plasmid #216482: pLox-LV-pCMV-FLPo-pGK-mCl-GP33/66
Purpose: Expresses a lox-p flanked FLPo and mClover3 fluorescent protein with LMCV GP33-43 and GP66-77 epitopes embedded in loop of mclover for initiating and removing immunogenic tumor cells in KPFrt mice
Depositing lab: Nikhil Joshi. Depositing organization: Yale University. Publication: Distinct T cell functions enable efficient immunoediting and prevent tumor emergence of developing sarcomas. Cheung JF, Hunt BG, Wahed S, Cheng E, Connolly KA, Venkatesan S, Loza JL, Bansal I, Fagerberg E, Kessler EA, Riffard C, Buck J, Attanasio J, Borr ER, Wei W, William I, Fitzgerald B, Joshi NS. Cancer Cell. 2025 Oct 2:S1535-6108(25)00397-6. doi: 10.1016/j.ccell.2025.09.005. PubMed 41043437.
Backbone
  Vector backbone: pLox-LV
  Backbone manufacturer: Didier Trono
  Vector type: Lentiviral
Growth in bacteria
  Bacterial resistance: Ampicillin, 100 μg/mL
  Growth temperature: 37°C
  Growth strain: NEB Stable
  Copy number: Unknown
Gene/Insert 1
  Gene/Insert name: FLPo Recombinase (alt name: FLPo)
  Promoter: pCMV
  Cloning method: Gibson Cloning
  Sequencing primers: 5′ GATCAGTGTGAGGGAGTGTAAAGCTGGTTTCGATGTACGGGCCAGATATAC; 3′ AGGCCTCGGGATTCCTAGGAACAGCGGTTTTCAGATCCGCCTGTTGATGTA
Gene/Insert 2
  Gene/Insert name: mClover3-GP33/66 (alt name: mCl-GP33/66)
  Promoter: pGK
  Cloning method: Gibson Cloning
  Sequencing primers: 5′ AAACCGCTGTTCCTAGGAATCCCGAGGCCTATTCTACCGGGTAGGGGAGGC; 3′ AGAGTAATTCAACCCCAAACAACAACGTTTTTACTTGTACAGCTCGTCCAT
Terms and licenses: Academic/Nonprofit Terms; Industry Terms: Not Available to Industry
How to cite: pLox-LV-pCMV-FLPo-pGK-mCl-GP33/66 was a gift from Nikhil Joshi (Addgene plasmid # 216482 ; http://n2t.net/addgene:216482 ; RRID:Addgene_216482)
