[The description below was written by a language model from this plasmid's Addgene catalogue record and pLannotate feature annotations shown in this document.]
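Description:
pLox-LV-pCMV-FLPo-pGK-mCl-GP33/66 is an HIV-1-derived lentiviral transfer plasmid built on the pLox-LV backbone. It is propagated in E. coli through a high-copy ColE1/pUC-type origin and selected with ampicillin via the β-lactamase gene. The viral genome is transcribed in packaging cells from a CMV enhancer/promoter fused to a truncated 5' LTR. Downstream lie the Ψ packaging signal with a gag fragment, the Rev response element and the cPPT/CTS. The 3' end carries a WPRE to boost transcript stability and expression, followed by a self-inactivating ΔU3 3' LTR. A single loxP site sits within this 3' LTR region. Because the 3' U3 region is copied to the 5' end during reverse transcription, the integrated provirus ends up flanked by loxP sites. This matches the catalogue description of the cassette as lox-flanked and therefore removable by Cre.

The payload consists of two independent expression units. An internal CMV enhancer/promoter drives FLPo, a mouse codon-optimized, nuclear-targeted, thermostable FLP recombinase that acts on FRT sites. A mouse PGK promoter drives mClover3-GP33/66, a green fluorescent protein with the LCMV glycoprotein epitopes GP33-43 and GP66-77 embedded in a loop. The annotation software labels this open reading frame as a fragment of a related Aequorea GFP variant.

According to the record, the vector is used in KPFrt mice. FLPo delivery initiates tumours, while the fluorescent protein marks the transduced cells and supplies defined T cell antigens that make them immunogenic. The lox-flanked design then allows these immunogenic cells to be removed, supporting studies of T cell-mediated immunoediting in developing sarcomas.
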