Features (pLannotate 1.2.2; 24 found; start..end, strand, type, name):
    609..789     -  LTR            5' LTR (truncated): truncated 5' long terminal repeat (LTR) from HIV-1
    809..842     -  protein_bind   loxP: Cre-mediated recombination occurs in the 8-bp core sequence (GCATACAT). Cre recombinase
    863..897     -  LTR            3' LTR (ΔU3) (fragment): self-inactivating 3' long terminal repeat (LTR) from HIV-1
    899..1084    -  CDS            nef (fragment): NEF_HV1Z2 - Experimental evidence at protein level: Swiss-Prot protein existence level 1. Extracellular Nef protein targets CD4(+) T-lymphocytes for apoptosis by interacting with CXCR4 surface receptors. From Human immunodeficiency virus type 1 group M subtype D (isolate Z2/CDC-Z34) (HIV-1).
   1086..1105    -  misc_feature   MCS (fragment): pBluescript multiple cloning site
   1106..1694    -  misc_feature   WPRE: woodchuck hepatitis virus posttranscriptional regulatory element
   1748..2647    -  CDS            vsfGFP-9 (fragment): vsfGFP-9 is a basic (constitutively fluorescent) green fluorescent protein published in 2015, derived from Aequorea victoria. It has low acid sensitivity.
   2688..3180    -  promoter       PGK promoter: mouse phosphoglycerate kinase 1 promoter
   3219..4517    -  CDS            FLPo: nuclear-targeted site-specific recombinase FLPo is a mouse codon-optimized fusion between the SV40 nuclear localization signal and a thermostable version of the Saccharomyces cerevisiae site-specific recombinase FLP. Recombination occurs at FRT sequences.
   4567..4600    -  LTR            5' LTR (truncated) (fragment): truncated 5' long terminal repeat (LTR) from HIV-1
   4596..4799    -  promoter       CMV promoter: human cytomegalovirus (CMV) immediate early promoter
   4800..5179    -  enhancer       CMV enhancer: human cytomegalovirus immediate early enhancer
   5312..5429    -  misc_feature   cPPT/CTS: central polypurine tract and central termination sequence of HIV-1
   5479..5579    -  CDS            Rev (fragment): human immunodeficiency virus 1 (HIV-1) Rev protein; rev; enhances nuclear export of unspliced and incompletely spliced viral mRNAs
   5956..6189    -  misc_feature   RRE: The Rev response element (RRE) of HIV-1 allows for Rev-dependent mRNA export from the nucleus to the cytoplasm.
   6364..6702    -  CDS            HIV-1 gag (fragment): gag protein from human immunodeficiency virus 1; gag
   6686..6811    -  misc_feature   HIV-1 Ψ: packaging signal of human immunodeficiency virus type 1
   6858..7038    -  LTR            5' LTR (truncated): truncated 5' long terminal repeat (LTR) from HIV-1
   7056..7255    -  promoter       CMV promoter: human cytomegalovirus (CMV) immediate early promoter
   7256..7635    -  enhancer       CMV enhancer: human cytomegalovirus immediate early enhancer
   7790..7842    +  misc_feature   bom (fragment): basis of mobility region from pBR322
   7901..8005    +  promoter       AmpR promoter: bla
   8006..8866    +  CDS            AmpR: β-lactamase; bla; confers resistance to ampicillin, carbenicillin, and related antibiotics
   9037..547     +  rep_origin     ori (across the origin): high-copy-number ColE1/pMB1/pBR322/pUC origin of replication
>Addgene plasmid #216482 | pLox-LV-pCMV-FLPo-pGK-mCl-GP33/66 | addgene full sequence | sequence record 437085 | Addgene NGS Result
AAAAAAACCACCGCTACCAGCGGTGGTTTGTTTGCCGGATCAAGAGCTACCAACTCTTTTTCCGAAGGTA
ACTGGCTTCAGCAGAGCGCAGATACCAAATACTGTTCTTCTAGTGTAGCCGTAGTTAGGCCACCACTTCA
AGAACTCTGTAGCACCGCCTACATACCTCGCTCTGCTAATCCTGTTACCAGTGGCTGCTGCCAGTGGCGA
TAAGTCGTGTCTTACCGGGTTGGACTCAAGACGATAGTTACCGGATAAGGCGCAGCGGTCGGGCTGAACG
GGGGGTTCGTGCACACAGCCCAGCTTGGAGCGAACGACCTACACCGAACTGAGATACCTACAGCGTGAGC
TATGAGAAAGCGCCACGCTTCCCGAAGGGAGAAAGGCGGACAGGTATCCGGTAAGCGGCAGGGTCGGAAC
AGGAGAGCGCACGAGGGAGCTTCCAGGGGGAAACGCCTGGTATCTTTATAGTCCTGTCGGGTTTCGCCAC
CTCTGACTTGAGCGTCGATTTTTGTGATGCTCGTCAGGGGGGCGGAGCCTATGGAAAAACGCCAGCAACG
CGGCCTTTTTACGGTTCCTGGCCTTTTGCTGGCCTTTTGCTCACATGCTGCTAGAGATTTTCCACACTGA
CTAAAAGGGTCTGAGGGATCTCTAGTTACCAGAGTCACACAACAGACGGGCACACACTACTTGAAGCACT
CAAGGCAAGCTTTATTGAGGCTTAAGCAGTGGGTTCCCTAGTTAGCCAGAGAGCTCCCAGGCTCAGATCT
GGTCTAACCAGAGAGACCCAGTACAAGCAAAAAGCAGCATAACTTCGTATAATGTATGCTATACGAAGTT
ATTCCCATGGTGAATTGATCCCATCTTGTCTTCGTTGGGAGTGAATTAGCCCTTCCAGTCCCCCCTTTTC
TTTTAAAAAGTGGCTAAGATCTACAGCTGCCTTGTAAGTCATTGGTCTTAAAGGTACCTGAGGTGTGACT
GGAAAACCCACCTCCTCCTCCTCTTGTGCTTCTAGCCAGGCACAATCAGCATTGGTAGCTGCTGTATTGC
TACTTGTGATTGCTCCATGTTTTTCTAGGTCTCGATCGAGGTCGACGGTATCGATGCGGGGAGGCGGCCC
AAAGGGAGATCCGACTCGTCTGAGGGCGAAGGCGAAGACGCGGAAGAGGCCGCAGAGCCGGCAGCAGGCC
GCGGGAAGGAAGGTCCGCTGGATTGAGGGCCGAAGGGACGTAGCAGAAGGACGTCCCGCGCAGAATCCAG
GTGGCAACACAGGCGAGCAGCCAAGGAAAGGACGATGATTTCCCCGACAACACCACGGAATTGTCAGTGC
CCAACAGCCGAGCCCCTGTCCAGCAGCGGGCAAGGCAGGCGGCGATGAGTTCCGCCGTGGCAATAGGGAG
GGGGAAAGCGAAAGTCCCGGAAAGGAGCTGACAGGTGGTGGCAATGCCCCAACCAGTGGGGGTTGCGTCA
GCAAACACAGTGCACACCACGCCACGTTGCCTGACAACGGGCCACAACTCCTCATAAAGAGACAGCAACC
AGGATTTATACAAGGAGGAGAAAATGAAAGCCATACGGGAAGCAATAGCATGATACAAAGGCATTAAAGC
AGCGTATCCACATAGCGTAAAAGGAGCAACATAGTTAAGAATACCAGTCAATCTTTCACAAATTTTGTAA
TCCAGAGGTTGATTATCGGGCGCGCCGCGGTCTAGAAGAGTAATTCAACCCCAAACAACAACGTTTACTT
GTACAGCTCGTCCATGCCATGTGTAATCCCGGCGGCGGTCACGAACTCCAGCAGGACCATGTGATCGCGC
TTCTCGTTGGGGTCTTTGCTCAGCTTGGACTGATGGCTCAGGTAGTGGTTGTCGGGCAGCAGCACGGGGC
CGTCGCCGATGGGGGTGTTCTGCTGGTAGTGGTCGGCGAGCTGCACGCTGCCGTCCTCAACGTTGTGGCG
GATCTTGAAGTTAGCCTTGATGCAGTTCTTCTGCTTGTCGAATTCTCCTGACCCAGCAGCACTGCCCGCG
CTGCCGTCAAACTCAACGGATTTAAACTGATAAACTCCCTTGTAAATGTCAGGGCCGTTCAAACCCTTGT
CATCGTCGTCCTTGTAGTCGATCCCGCATGTTGCAAAGTTGTACACAGCTTTAAACTCGCCTGAGCCGGC
CGCTGATCCTGCAGATCCAGCCGTGATATAGACGTAGTGGCTGTTGAAGTTGTACTCCAGCTTGTGCCCC
AGGATGTTGCCGTCCTCCTTGAAGTCGATGCCCTTCAGCTCGATGCGGTTCACCAGGGTGTCGCCCTCGA
ACTTCACCTCGGCGCGGGTCTTGTAGGTACCGTCGTCCTTGAAAGAGATGGTGCGCTCCTGGACGTAGCC
TTCGGGCATGGCGGACTTGAAGAAGTCGTGCTGCTTCATGTGGTCGGGGTAGCGGCTGAAGCAGGCCACG
CCGTAGCCGAAGGTGGTCACGAGGGTGGGCCAGGGCACGGGCAGCTTGCCGGTGGTGCAGATGAACTTCA
GGGTCAGCTTGCCGTTGGTGGCATCGCCCTCGCCCTCGCCGCGGACGCTGAACTTGTGGCCGTTTACGTC
GCCGTCCAGCTCGACCAGGATGGGCACCACCCCGGTGAACAGCTCCTCGCCCTTGCTCACCATGGTCCGC
TTAAGCTGTAGCGCTAATGTCGGGTCTCCCGGAGATGAGGAAGAGGAGAACAGCGCGGCAGACGTGCGCT
TTTGAAGCGTGCAGAATGCCGGGCCTCCGGAGGACCTTCGGGCGCCCGCCCCGCCCCTGAGCCCGCCCCT
GAGCCCGCCCCCGGACCCACCCCTTCCCAGCCTCTGAGCCCAGAAAGCGAAGGAGCAAAGCTGCTATTGG
CCGCTGCCCCAAAGGCCTACCCGCTTCCATTGCTCAGCGGTGCTGTCCATCTGCACGAGACTAGTGAGAC
GTGCTACTTCCATTTGTCACGTCCTGCACGACGCGAGCTGCGGGGCGGGGGGGAACTTCCTGACTAGGGG
AGGAGTAGAAGGTGGCGCGAAGGGGCCACCAAAGAACGGAGCCGGTTGGCGCCTACCGGTGGATGTGGAA
TGTGTGCGAGGCCAGAGGCCACTTGTGTAGCGCCAAGTGCCCAGCGGGGCTGCTAAAGCGCATGCTCCAG
ACTGCCTTGGGAAAAGCGCCTCCCCTACCCGGTAGAATAGGCCTCGGGATTCCTAGGAACAGCGGTTTTC
AGATCCGCCTGTTGATGTAGCTGCTCAGGTAGTCCAGCACCTCCTGGCTGATGATGCCGTTCCAGGCGGG
GTATCTGATGCTGCCCTCGGCGCTGCCCTTCAGCTGCTCGATGTGCTGCCACTCCTCGATGGGGTTGGTC
TCGTCCTTCAGGGCGATCATCTCCTTGCTGATGGGGTCGTAGGCGTAGTACCTGGACACCAGGGCGAAGT
AGTGGTCGGGGATGGCGGTGATCTGGTGGGTGTAGGTGGTCCTGGCCACGGCGGAGGCCCTCTTGTCGCT
CCAGTTGCCCACCACGTTTGTCAGCTCGGTCAGGCCCTTCATGCTCAGAAAGCTGGTCATCAGGTGCCTG
CCGATGTGGCTCTTAGGGCCGTTCTTGATAGCGAAGATGGGGTAGGGGGCGTTCTTCTTCAGGGCCTTGT
TGTAGCTGCGCACCAGGTTGTCCTTCAGCAGCTGGTACTCCTGCTTGTTGCTGCTGCTGTTGCCGGTCCT
GTTCACTCTCTTCAGCACGGGCTCGCTGTTCCTCAGGAACTCGTCCAGGTACACCAGGGGGTCGATCCTG
CCTCTGGCGCTGAAAAAGTAGATGTGCCTGGACACGCTTGTCTTGGTCTCGGTCACCAGGCACTGAATGA
TCACGCCCAGGTACTTGTTCTGCACCAGCTTGAAGCTCTTGGGGTCCACGTTCTTGATGTCGCTGAACCT
GCCGCAGTTGATGAATGTGGCCAGGAACAGGAACTGGTACAGGGTCTTGGTCTTGGTGAACCTGCTGGTG
TACTCGAAGCTGTTCAGGATCTTCTCGGTGATCTCCCAGATGCTCTCGCCCTCGGACAGCAGGGCCTTCA
GCATCTTCTTGCTGTGGCTGTTGCCCTTGTCGGCCTCCTCGCTGCTCTCGAACTGCAGCTGCAGGCTGGA
CACGATGTCGGTGATGTCGCTCTGGTGCTTCTGGCCGTTGTAAGGGATGATGGTGAACTCCCAGGCGGGG
ATCAGCTTCTTCAGGCTGGCCTCCAGGATGGTGGCCTTCTGGGTCTTGTACTTGAACTGCAGGCTCTTGT
TCACGATGTCGAAGCTCAGGCTGTTGCTGATGATGGTGTTGTAGCTCATGAAGGTGGCCCTCTTGATGGC
GGTGCCGTTGTGGGTGATCATCCAGCACAGGTAGGTCAGCTCGGCGGCACAGCTGGCGATCTTCTCGCCG
CTGGGCCTCTCGAATCTCTCCACGAACTGCCGCACCAGCACCTTGGGGGGGGTCTTGCACAGGATGTCGA
ACTGGCTCATCACCTTCCTCTTCTTCTTAGGAGCCATGGTAAACGATCGCACAGCTAGCGTTCGAGTTAG
AATTTCGATAAGCCAGTAAGCAGTGGGTTCTCTAGTTAGCCAGAGAGCTCTGCTTATATAGACCTCCCAC
CGTACACGCCTACCGCCCATTTGCGTCAATGGGGCGGAGTTGTTACGACATTTTGGAAAGTCCCGTTGAT
TTTGGTGCCAAAACAAACTCCCATTGACGTCAATGGGGTGGAGACTTGGAAATCCCCGTGAGTCAAACCG
CTATCCACGCCCATTGATGTACTGCCAAAACCGCATCACCATGGTAATAGCGATGACTAATACGTAGATG
TACTGCCAAGTAGGAAAGTCCCATAAGGTCATGTACTGGGCATAATGCCAGGCGGGCCATTTACCGTCAT
TGACGTCAATAGGGGGCGTACTTGGCATATGATACACTTGATGTACTGCCAAGTGGGCAGTTTACCGTAA
ATACTCCACCCATTGACGTCAATGGAAAGTCCCTATTGGCGTTACTATGGGAACATACGTCATTATTGAC
GTCAATGGGCGGGGGTCGTTGGGCGGTCAGCCAGGCGGGCCATTTACCGTAAGTTATGTAACGCGGAACT
CCATATATGGGCTATGAACTAATGACCCCGTAATTGATTACTATTAATAACTAGTCAATAATCAATGTCA
ACGCGTATATCTGGCCCGTACATCGCGAAGCAGCGCAAAAAACCAGCTTTACACTCCCTCACACTGATCA
CTAGTCGACCCGGGCCCGGTACTAACCAAACTGGATCTCTGCTGTCCCTGTAATAAACCCGAAAATTTTG
AATTTTTGTAATTTGTTTTTGTAATTCTTTAGTTTGTATGTCTGTTGCTATTATGTCTACTATTCTTTCC
CCTGCACTGTACCCCCCAATCCCCCCTTTTCTTTTAAAATTGTGGATGAATACTGCCATTTGTCTGCAGA
ATTGGCGCACGCAGTGCCGATCCGTTCACTAATCGAATGGATCTGTCTCTGTCTCTCTCTCCACCTTCTT
CTTCTATTCCTTCGGGCCTGTCGGGTCCCCTCGGGGTTGGGAGGTGGGTCTGAAACGATAATGGTGAATA
TCCCTGCCTAACTCTATTCACTATAGAAAGTACAGCAAAAACTATTCTTAAACCTACCAAGCCTCCTACT
ATCATTATGAATAATTTTATATACCACAGCCAATTTGTTATGTTAAACCAATTCCACAAACTTGCCCATT
TATCTAATTCCAATAATTCTTGTTCATTCTTTTCTTGCTGGTTTTGCGATTCTTCAATTAAGGAGTGTAT
TAAGCTTGTGTAATTGTTAATTTCTCTGTCCCACTCCATCCAGGTCGTGTGATTCCAAATCTGTTCCAGA
GATTTATTACTCCAACTAGCATTCCAAGGCACAGCAGTGGTGCAAATGAGTTTTCCAGAGCAACCCCAAA
TCCCCAGGAGCTGTTGATCCTTTAGGTATCTTTCCACAGCCAGGATTCTTGCCTGGAGCTGCTTGATGCC
CCAGACTGTGAGTTGCAACAGATGCTGTTGCGCCTCAATAGCCCTCAGCAAATTGTTCTGCTGCTGCACT
ATACCAGACAATAATTGTCTGGCCTGTACCGTCAGCGTCATTGACGCTGCGCCCATAGTGCTTCCTGCTG
CTCCCAAGAACCCAAGGAACAAAGCTCCTATTCCCACTGCTCTTTTTTCTCTCTGCACCACTCTTCTCTT
TGCCTTGGTGGGTGCTACTCCTAATGGTTCAATTTTTACTACTTTATATTTATATAATTCACTTCTCCAA
TTGTCCCTCATATCTCCTCCTCCAGGTCTGAAGATCAGCGGCCGGCCGCTTGCTGTGCGGTGGTCTTACT
TTTGTTTTGCTCTTCCTCTATCTTGTCTAAAGCTTCCTTGGTGTCTTTTATCTCTATCCTTTGATGCACA
CAATAGAGGGTTGCTACTGTATTATATAATGATCTAAGTTCTTCTGATCCTGTCTGAAGGGATGGTTGTA
GCTGTCCCAGTATTTGTCTACAGCCTTCTGATGTTTCTAACAGGCCAGGATTAACTGCGAATCGTTCTAG
CTCCCTGCTTGCCCATACTATATGTTTTAATTTATATTTTTTCTTTCCCCCTGGCCTTAACCGAATTTTT
TCCCATCGCGATCTAATTCTCCCCCGCTTAATACTGACGCTCTCGCACCCATCTCTCTCCTTCTAGCCTC
CGCTAGTCAAAATTTTTGGCGTACTCACCAGTCGCCGCCCCTCGCCTCTTGCCGTGCGCGCTTCAGCAAG
CCGAGTCCTGCGTCGAGAGAGCTCCTCTGGTTTCCCTTTCGCTTTCAAGTCCCTGTTCGGGCGCCACTGC
TAGAGATTTTCCACACTGACTAAAAGGGTCTGAGGGATCTCTAGTTACCAGAGTCACACAACAGACGGGC
ACACACTACTTGAAGCACTCAAGGCAAGCTTTATTGAGGCTTAAGCAGTGGGTTCCCTAGTTAGCCAGAG
AGCTCCCAGGCTCAGATCTGGTCTAACCAGAGAGACCCAGTACAGGCAAAACGCGCTGCTTATATAGACC
TCCCACCGTACACGCCTACCGCCCATTTGCGTCAATGGGGCGGAGTTGTTACGACATTTTGGAAAGTCCC
GTTGATTTTGGTGCCAAAACAAACTCCCATTGACGTCAATGGGGTGGAGACTTGGAAATCCCCGTGAGTC
AAACCGCTATCCACGCCCATTGATGTACTGCCAAAACCGCATCACCATGGTAATAGCGATGACTAATACG
TAGATGTACTGCCAAGTAGGAAAGTCCCATAAGGTCATGTACTGGGCATAATGCCAGGCGGGCCATTTAC
CGTCATTGACGTCAATAGGGGGCGTACTTGGCATATGATACACTTGATGTACTGCCAAGTGGGCAGTTTA
CCGTAAATACTCCACCCATTGACGTCAATGGAAAGTCCCTATTGGCGTTACTATGGGAACATACGTCATT
ATTGACGTCAATGGGCGGGGGTCGTTGGGCGGTCAGCCAGGCGGGCCATTTACCGTAAGTTATGTAACGC
GGAACTCCATATATGGGCTATGAACTAATGACCCCGTAATTGATTACTATTAATAACTAGTCAATAATCA
ATGTCAACGCGTATATCTGGCCCGTACATCGCGAAGCAGCGCAAAACGCCTAACCCTAAGCAGATTCTTC
ATGCAATTGTCGGTCAAGCCTTGCCTTGTTGTAGCTTAAATTTTGCTCGCGCACTACTCAGCGACCTCCA
ACACACAAGCAGGGAGCAGATACTGGCTTAACTATGCGGCATCAGAGCAGATTGTACTGAGAGTGCACCA
TAGGGGATCGGGAGATCTCCCGATCCGTCGACGTCAGGTGGCACTTTTCGGGGAAATGTGCGCGGAACCC
CTATTTGTTTATTTTTCTAAATACATTCAAATATGTATCCGCTCATGAGACAATAACCCTGATAAATGCT
TCAATAATATTGAAAAAGGAAGAGTATGAGTATTCAACATTTCCGTGTCGCCCTTATTCCCTTTTTTGCG
GCATTTTGCCTTCCTGTTTTTGCTCACCCAGAAACGCTGGTGAAAGTAAAAGATGCTGAAGATCAGTTGG
GTGCACGAGTGGGTTACATCGAACTGGATCTCAACAGCGGTAAGATCCTTGAGAGTTTTCGCCCCGAAGA
ACGTTTTCCAATGATGAGCACTTTTAAAGTTCTGCTATGTGGCGCGGTATTATCCCGTATTGACGCCGGG
CAAGAGCAACTCGGTCGCCGCATACACTATTCTCAGAATGACTTGGTTGAGTACTCACCAGTCACAGAAA
AGCATCTTACGGATGGCATGACAGTAAGAGAATTATGCAGTGCTGCCATAACCATGAGTGATAACACTGC
GGCCAACTTACTTCTGACAACGATCGGAGGACCGAAGGAGCTAACCGCTTTTTTGCACAACATGGGGGAT
CATGTAACTCGCCTTGATCGTTGGGAACCGGAGCTGAATGAAGCCATACCAAACGACGAGCGTGACACCA
CGATGCCTGTAGCAATGGCAACAACGTTGCGCAAACTATTAACTGGCGAACTACTTACTCTAGCTTCCCG
GCAACAATTAATAGACTGGATGGAGGCGGATAAAGTTGCAGGACCACTTCTGCGCTCGGCCCTTCCGGCT
GGCTGGTTTATTGCTGATAAATCTGGAGCCGGTGAGCGTGGGTCTCGCGGTATCATTGCAGCACTGGGGC
CAGATGGTAAGCCCTCCCGTATCGTAGTTATCTACACGACGGGGAGTCAGGCAACTATGGATGAACGAAA
TAGACAGATCGCTGAGATAGGTGCCTCACTGATTAAGCATTGGTAACTGTCAGACCAAGTTTACTCATAT
ATACTTTAGATTGATTTAAAACTTCATTTTTAATTTAAAAGGATCTAGGTGAAGATCCTTTTTGATAATC
TCATGACCAAAATCCCTTAACGTGAGTTTTCGTTCCACTGAGCGTCAGACCCCGTAGAAAAGATCAAAGG
ATCTTCTTGAGATCCTTTTTTTCTGCGCGTAATCTGCTGCTTGCAAAC
